Addgene plasmid #191049: pEY45
Purpose: gcy-35 fluorescent neural reporter driving nuclear mNeptune2.5 expression (refer to NeuroPAL paper for expression)
Depositing lab: Oliver Hobert & Eviatar Yemini. Depositing organization: Columbia University. Publication: NeuroPAL: A Multicolor Atlas for Whole-Brain Neuronal Identification in C. elegans. Yemini E, Lin A, Nejatbakhsh A, Varol E, Sun R, Mena GE, Samuel ADT, Paninski L, Venkatachalam V, Hobert O. Cell. 2021 Jan 7;184(1):272-288.e11. doi: 10.1016/j.cell.2020.12.012. Epub 2020 Dec 29. PubMed 33378642.
Backbone
  Vector backbone: pPD95.62
  Vector type: Worm Expression
Growth in bacteria
  Bacterial resistance: Ampicillin, 100 μg/mL
  Growth temperature: 37°C
  Growth strain: DH5alpha
  Copy number: Unknown
Gene/Insert
  Gene/Insert name: gcy-35
  Species: C. elegans (nematode)
  Mutation: None
  Entrez Gene: gcy-35 (a.k.a. CELE_T04D3.4)
  Cloning method: Gibson Cloning
Terms and licenses: Academic/Nonprofit Terms; Industry Terms: Not Available to Industry
How to cite: pEY45 was a gift from Oliver Hobert & Eviatar Yemini (Addgene plasmid # 191049 ; http://n2t.net/addgene:191049 ; RRID:Addgene_191049)
