[The description below was written by a language model from this plasmid's Addgene catalogue record and pLannotate feature annotations shown in this document.]
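Description:
pEY45 is a C. elegans expression plasmid built on the pPD95.62 backbone, one of the standard worm reporter vectors, and assembled by Gibson cloning. It is propagated in E. coli through a high-copy ColE1/pUC-type origin and selected with ampicillin via a β-lactamase gene under its own promoter. Remnants of its pUC/pBR322 ancestry are also annotated, including fragments of the multiple cloning site, lacZα, lacI, rop and bom, along with a lac promoter, operator and CAP binding site. These have no evident role in the reporter's function in worms.

The payload is a transcriptional reporter in which gcy-35 sequence from C. elegans drives the far-red fluorescent protein mNeptune2.5. The catalogue lists gcy-35 as the insert and describes the plasmid as a gcy-35 neural reporter. The feature table does not annotate a promoter. However, an unannotated stretch of roughly 2.3 kb lies between the cloning-site remnant and the fluorophore, which is consistent with gcy-35 regulatory sequence placed there. The mNeptune2.5 coding sequence is preceded by a short segment matching the start of worm-optimized GFP, probably a leftover of the original backbone cassette. Expression is stated to be nuclear, although no nuclear localization signal is annotated. A downstream match to an aex-5 fragment may be part of the backbone's 3' region, but the record does not identify a 3' UTR.

The plasmid comes from the NeuroPAL project, a multicolor atlas in which combinations of reporter-driven fluorophores allow individual neurons to be identified across the worm nervous system. The record defers to that publication for the expression pattern of this reporter.
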