Features (pLannotate 1.2.2; 14 found; start..end, strand, type, name):
    152..169     -  misc_feature   MCS (fragment): pUC18/19 multiple cloning site
   2529..2547    -  CDS            lacZα (fragment): LacZα fragment of β-galactosidase; lacZ fragment
   2702..2752    +  CDS            mEGFP (fragment): monomeric enhanced GFP, optimized with synthetic introns for expression in C. elegans
   2759..3589    +  CDS            mNeptune2.5: mNeptune2.5 is a basic (constitutively fluorescent) red fluorescent protein published in 2014, derived from Entacmaea quadricolor. It is reported to be a rapidly-maturing monomer with moderate acid sensitivity.
   4186..4338    +  CDS            aex-5 (fragment): AEX5_CAEEL - Also known as kpc-3 From Caenorhabditis elegans.
   4466..4501    +  CDS            rop (fragment): Rop protein, which maintains plasmids at low copy number; rop
   4603..4702    +  misc_feature   bom (fragment): basis of mobility region from pBR322
   4800..4904    +  promoter       AmpR promoter: bla
   4905..5765    +  CDS            AmpR: β-lactamase; bla; confers resistance to ampicillin, carbenicillin, and related antibiotics
   5936..6524    +  rep_origin     ori: high-copy-number ColE1/pMB1/pBR322/pUC origin of replication
   6707..6799    +  CDS            lacI (fragment): lac repressor; lacI; The lac repressor binds to the lac operator to inhibit transcription in E. coli. This inhibition can be relieved by adding lactose or isopropyl-β-D-thiogalactopyranoside (IPTG).
   6812..6833    +  protein_bind   CAP binding site: CAP binding activates transcription in the presence of cAMP. E. coli catabolite activator protein
   6848..6878    +  promoter       lac promoter: promoter for the E. coli lac operon
   6886..6902    +  protein_bind   lac operator: The lac repressor binds to the lac operator to inhibit transcription in E. coli. This inhibition can be relieved by adding lactose or isopropyl-β-D-thiogalactopyranoside (IPTG). lac repressor encoded by lacI
>Addgene plasmid #191049 | pEY45 | addgene full sequence | sequence record 375951 | Addgene NGS Result
TCACACAGGAAACAGCTATGACCATGATTACGCCAAGCTGTAAGTTTAAACATGATCTTACTAACTAACT
ATTCTCATTTAAATTTTCAGAGCTTAAAAATGGCTGAAATCACTCACAACGATGGATACGCTAACAACTT
GGAAATGAAATAAGCTTGCATGCCTGCAGTTTCCGCATATAGCTTATAGCATTAGAAAAAAAAATTTTGA
TTCTTGAGAATTGAAATTAGGAGGATAACATTTTTTTTTATAAAATGTTATTTAATTTTCAGTTTTTTTT
TGGAAATCTTTCAAATCTGATTATCTCCTTAGTGGTTTGAGATACAAAAAAGTTGTAAACTGACAAAATA
TTTGCCATAAAATTTTTAACATTTTCCTAGTGAACAAGACATTTGTAGCTTCTACGCAAATAAAGTTATG
AAGGTTTCAACATTGCTAGCCCTTCCAGGTGGAGGAAAATAAGAGAGGGAGTGTGAGGTGAGGGGAGAGC
GCAGACAGCTAGGGCACTCTCGTTTCTCTGTACTCTCCCCTCCAGTATTTGCTATTCTAGAGTCTTGAGA
AAGAACAAAGAAACTGATTTTTTTACAGATAGAACATTTGAGGACTACGTTTTTTTCCAAATGTTTCAAC
AAAAAAATTCAGTACTTATTTTTTCAAATTTTTCATAATGCTACAAAAATTTTGCCAACTATAAAAATGT
CCAAATTGTTTGCTTTTTCCAGTAAAAAATTTCCCTTTATTGCTAACCATATCCGAGATATTTATTAGAG
CTTGAAATTTCCAGGCTACCTACCTAAATCCGCAAAATCTCACACAAAGCTAGATTTGTGCTCATTGTTG
AGCTCATAAAAACAAAATAAAGAAAATAAAAACAAAGTAATTTCAGAGAGAGAAAGGAGCACGAAGAAGA
AGCCTTCGGGGGATGGGAGAGAGAGAGGGCGAGTCTCTTCTTTTCACATCACACAACACAAAAAAACGAA
GCGAACACATGTTAGCATCAATTGAGCATCTTTTTTGTTGTCTAGCCGTCTGTCTGTGTGTCGGTTCATA
GGGGGACCTACGCCTGCCTACGTGTCTAGGTGGTTAAAAATTGAAAATATAGATTTTTTCAATTTTTTTG
TTTTTTTTTCAGACAAAAAATCGGTAAAAATTGAATCGCAAAAATTTTATCTTATCGAAGTCACGTGATG
TCAGGCTGTCCAATTACGATTTGATCTACATAAAACGCGGGAATTTTTTGCAAAAAAAACGTGACGTCAG
CACGTTCTTAACCATGCGAAATCAGTTTAGAACTCTGCGTCTCTTCTCCCGCATTTTTTGTAGATCTACG
TAGATCAAACCGAAATGAGACACTCTGACACCACATGAAAAGTTGAAATTATCGATTTTTTTTTCAAGTT
AATTATAAATTTTAAAAAAGGTGAAAAAGTAAATAAACTTTTCAGTTTTTTTTCAATTTTTTCCAAAACA
ATTTTAGGTCCATCGGAATATTATAAACCATTTGACAAAAAAATTTGAAGGAGAGACGCAGACGGAGAGA
GTACTCTCGTTTCTCTGCGCTCTCCCTGCCTCTCAGAGCCAGCTCGAGCTCATCAAATAGCTCATTCGAA
TAAAAATGAGCACTTTTTGTGCTCATTCAGGACATTGCATTTTATGCTCCACTGAACCTAAAAATTTTCG
AAGATCAATGGGAATTTCCAATGAAGTTTTTTTTTTGAAAAAAAAATGATGGAAAATTTGATGATCTGTG
AAAATCATTTTGAGAGAAGAAAATTTGTAGAAATGTTTTCAAAAAATCGGTTTTTTTCCAGAATTCTTGC
AAAAAAAAATTTAGAAAAAACTTTGAGAAAAAATCTAAAAATTATTTTGAGGAAATGACAGGGGATTAGC
ATGCCGCTCCATCATTTTCTTCTCCAAAATAATCCTAAAATTAGTCCAAACCGCAAAAAACCAGATTTTT
TGTCATTCTAAAAAATTGCGGGAGGCGTGGTGTCCTTTTCCATAAGCCTATACCCCCCAAACATCAAATT
TCCGGTCGGAAGAGTCAGCCGACATTTCCCCAAATATATATGTGAATGAAAAAAAAAGTAGGGAGAATTG
AATAATTCATGAGGCTGATTGAGAAACAATGGGGTGGGCACAGATAGATTTTCTGTTAATATTGAGAATC
CAAACACAGGCAAAAAGCATAATGCGTTCGGGGGGAATCGAACCCCCCAGAATCCTATCATCATCATAAA
TTCTGTGTCATCTCCCTTCTTCCATCCAATTTCTTCATGTTATCATGCGAAAAGTGGTTGTGACGAATGG
CTAATGATCATCTGACACGCAATGGCTCCCCGCCACCCCGACTCGTTTCAAACTTACACCCAAAGTCTTC
ATATTTGGAATTTTTGAAAAATATATATTATATACGTTACTTTTTTGCGGAGAGTAGAATCCCGGGATTG
GCCAAAGGACCCAAAGGTATGTTTCGAATGATACTAACATAACATAGAACATTTTCAGGAGGACCCTTGG
AGGGTACCGGTTTTCCCAGTCACGACGCGTGGTACCGAGCTCAGAAAAAATGACCGCTCCAAAGAAGAAA
CGCAAAGTACCGAGCTCAGAAAAAATGACGGCACCTAAAAAGAAACGCAAAGTACCGGTCGCCGAGAAGA
CAGCCCCAAAAAAGAAGCGTAAAGTTCCACGCGTCATGGGAGTAAGTTTAAACAGTTCGGTACTAACTAA
CCATACATATTTAAATTTTCAGCGCGCTGTCTCCAAGGGAGAGGAGCTCATCAAGGAGAACATGCACACC
AAGCTCTACATGGAGGGAACCGTCAACAACCACCACTTCAAGTGCACCCACGAAGGGGAGGGCAAGCCCT
ACGAGGGCACCCAGACCAACAGGATTAAGGTGGTGGAGGGAGGCCCCCTGCCGTTCGCATTCGACATCCT
GGCCACCTGCTTTATGTACGGGAGCAAGACCTTCATCAACCACACCCAAGGAATCCCAGACTTCTTCAAG
CAATCCTTCGTAAGTTTAAACATGATTTTACTAACTAACTAATCTGATTTAAATTTTCAGCCTGAGGGCT
TCACATGGGAGAGAGTCACCACATACGAAGACGGGGGCGTGCTTACCGTTACCCAGGACACCAGCCTCCA
GGACGGCTGCTTGATCTACAACGTCAAGCTCAGAGGGGTGAACTTCCCATCCAACGGCCCTGTGATGCAG
AAGAAAACACTCGGCTGGGAGGCCAGTACCGAGACCCTGTACCCCGCTGACGGCGGCCTGGAAGGCAGAT
GCGACATGGCCCTGAAGCTCGTGGGCGGGGGCCACCTGCACTGCAACCTGAAGACCACATACAGATCCAA
GAAACCCGCTAAGAACCTCAAGATGCCAGGAGTAAGTTTAAACATATATATACTAACTAACCCTGATTAT
TTAAATTTTCAGGTCTACTTTGTGGACCGCAGACTGGAAAGAATCAAGGAGGCCGACAATGAGACCTACG
TCGAGCAGCACGAGGTGGCTGTGGCCAGATACTGCGACCTCCCTAGCAAACTGGGGCACAAACTTAATGG
CATGGACGAGCTGTACAAGTAAGCGCCGGTCGCTACCATTACCAACTTGTCTGGTGTCAAAAATAATAGG
GGCCGCTGTCATCAGAGTAAGTTTAAACTGAGTTCTACTAACTAACGAGTAATATTTAAATTTTCAGCAT
CTCGCGCCCGTGCCTCTGACTTCTAAGTCCAATTACTCTTCAACATCCCTACATGCTCTTTCTCCCTGTG
CTCCCACCCCCTATTTTTGTTATTATCAAAAAACTTCTCTTAATTTCTTTGTTTTTTAGCTTCTTTTAAG
TCACCTCTAACAATGAAATTGTGTAGATTCAAAAATAGAATTAATTCGTAATAAAAAGTCGAAAAAAATT
GTGCTCCCTCCCCCCATTAATAATAATTCTATCCCAAAATCTACACAATGTTCTGTGTACACTTCTTATG
TTTTTTACTTCTGATAAATTTTTTTGAAACATCATAGAAAAAACCGCACACAAAATACCTTATCATATGT
TACGTTTCAGTTTATGACCGCAATTTTTATTTCTTCGCACGTCTGGGCCTCTCATGACGTCAAATCATGC
TCATCGTGAAAAAGTTTTGGAGTATTTTTGGAATTTTTCAATCAAGTGAAAGTTTATGAAATTAATTTTC
CTGCTTTTGCTTTTTGGGGTTTCCCCTATTGTTTGTCAAGATTTCGAGGACGGCGTTTTTCTTGCTAAAA
TCACAAGTATTGATGAGCACGATGCAAGAAAGATCGGAAGAAGGTTTGGGTTTGAGGCTCAGTGGAAGGT
GAGTAGAAGTTGATAATTTGAAAGTGGAGTAGTGTCTATGGGGTTTTTGCCTTAAATGACAGAATACATT
CCCAATATACCAAACATAACTGTTTCCTACTAGTCGGCCGTACGGGCCCTTTCGTCTCGCGCGTTTCGGT
GATGACGGTGAAAACCTCTGACACATGCAGCTCCCGGAGACGGTCACAGCTTGTCTGTAAGCGGATGCCG
GGAGCAGACAAGCCCGTCAGGGCGCGTCAGCGGGTGTTGGCGGGTGTCGGGGCTGGCTTAACTATGCGGC
ATCAGAGCAGATTGTACTGAGAGTGCACCATATGCGGTGTGAAATACCGCACAGATGCGTAAGGAGAAAA
TACCGCATCAGGCGGCCTTAAGGGCCTCGTGATACGCCTATTTTTATAGGTTAATGTCATGATAATAATG
GTTTCTTAGACGTCAGGTGGCACTTTTCGGGGAAATGTGCGCGGAACCCCTATTTGTTTATTTTTCTAAA
TACATTCAAATATGTATCCGCTCATGAGACAATAACCCTGATAAATGCTTCAATAATATTGAAAAAGGAA
GAGTATGAGTATTCAACATTTCCGTGTCGCCCTTATTCCCTTTTTTGCGGCATTTTGCCTTCCTGTTTTT
GCTCACCCAGAAACGCTGGTGAAAGTAAAAGATGCTGAAGATCAGTTGGGTGCACGAGTGGGTTACATCG
AACTGGATCTCAACAGCGGTAAGATCCTTGAGAGTTTTCGCCCCGAAGAACGTTTTCCAATGATGAGCAC
TTTTAAAGTTCTGCTATGTGGCGCGGTATTATCCCGTATTGACGCCGGGCAAGAGCAACTCGGTCGCCGC
ATACACTATTCTCAGAATGACTTGGTTGAGTACTCACCAGTCACAGAAAAGCATCTTACGGATGGCATGA
CAGTAAGAGAATTATGCAGTGCTGCCATAACCATGAGTGATAACACTGCGGCCAACTTACTTCTGACAAC
GATCGGAGGACCGAAGGAGCTAACCGCTTTTTTGCACAACATGGGGGATCATGTAACTCGCCTTGATCGT
TGGGAACCGGAGCTGAATGAAGCCATACCAAACGACGAGCGTGACACCACGATGCCTGTAGCAATGGCAA
CAACGTTGCGCAAACTATTAACTGGCGAACTACTTACTCTAGCTTCCCGGCAACAATTAATAGACTGGAT
GGAGGCGGATAAAGTTGCAGGACCACTTCTGCGCTCGGCCCTTCCGGCTGGCTGGTTTATTGCTGATAAA
TCTGGAGCCGGTGAGCGTGGGTCTCGCGGTATCATTGCAGCACTGGGGCCAGATGGTAAGCCCTCCCGTA
TCGTAGTTATCTACACGACGGGGAGTCAGGCAACTATGGATGAACGAAATAGACAGATCGCTGAGATAGG
TGCCTCACTGATTAAGCATTGGTAACTGTCAGACCAAGTTTACTCATATATACTTTAGATTGATTTAAAA
CTTCATTTTTAATTTAAAAGGATCTAGGTGAAGATCCTTTTTGATAATCTCATGACCAAAATCCCTTAAC
GTGAGTTTTCGTTCCACTGAGCGTCAGACCCCGTAGAAAAGATCAAAGGATCTTCTTGAGATCCTTTTTT
TCTGCGCGTAATCTGCTGCTTGCAAACAAAAAAACCACCGCTACCAGCGGTGGTTTGTTTGCCGGATCAA
GAGCTACCAACTCTTTTTCCGAAGGTAACTGGCTTCAGCAGAGCGCAGATACCAAATACTGTTCTTCTAG
TGTAGCCGTAGTTAGGCCACCACTTCAAGAACTCTGTAGCACCGCCTACATACCTCGCTCTGCTAATCCT
GTTACCAGTGGCTGCTGCCAGTGGCGATAAGTCGTGTCTTACCGGGTTGGACTCAAGACGATAGTTACCG
GATAAGGCGCAGCGGTCGGGCTGAACGGGGGGTTCGTGCACACAGCCCAGCTTGGAGCGAACGACCTACA
CCGAACTGAGATACCTACAGCGTGAGCTATGAGAAAGCGCCACGCTTCCCGAAGGGAGAAAGGCGGACAG
GTATCCGGTAAGCGGCAGGGTCGGAACAGGAGAGCGCACGAGGGAGCTTCCAGGGGGAAACGCCTGGTAT
CTTTATAGTCCTGTCGGGTTTCGCCACCTCTGACTTGAGCGTCGATTTTTGTGATGCTCGTCAGGGGGGC
GGAGCCTATGGAAAAACGCCAGCAACGCGGCCTTTTTACGGTTCCTGGCCTTTTGCTGGCCTTTTGCTCA
CATGTTCTTTCCTGCGTTATCCCCTGATTCTGTGGATAACCGTATTACCGCCTTTGAGTGAGCTGATACC
GCTCGCCGCAGCCGAACGACCGAGCGCAGCGAGTCAGTGAGCGATGAAGCGGAAGAGCGCCCAATACGCA
AACCGCCTCTCCCCGCGCGTTGGCCGATTCATTAATGCAGCTGGCACGACAGGTTTCCCGACTGGAAAGC
GGGCAGTGAGCGCAACGCAATTAATGTGAGTTAGCTCACTCATTAGGCACCCCAGGCTTTACACTTTATG
CTTCCGGCTCGTATGTTGTGTGGAATTGTGAGCGGATAACAATT
